Addgene plasmid #141663: TFORF0693
Purpose: Lentiviral vector for overexpressing transcription factor ORFs with unique 24-bp barcodes. Barcodes facilitate identification of transcription factors in pooled screens.
Depositing lab: Feng Zhang. Depositing organization: Broad Institute. Publication: A transcription factor atlas of directed differentiation. Joung J, Ma S, Tay T, Geiger-Schuller KR, Kirchgatterer PC, Verdine VK, Guo B, Arias-Garcia MA, Allen WE, Singh A, Kuksenko O, Abudayyeh OO, Gootenberg JS, Fu Z, Macrae RK, Buenrostro JD, Regev A, Zhang F. Cell. 2023 Jan 5;186(1):209-229.e26. doi: 10.1016/j.cell.2022.11.026. PubMed 36608654.
Backbone
  Vector backbone: pLX_TRC317
  Backbone manufacturer: Broad Institute Genetic Perturbation Platform
  Backbone size w/o insert (bp): 8264
  Vector type: Mammalian Expression, Lentiviral
  Selectable markers: Puromycin
Growth in bacteria
  Bacterial resistance: Ampicillin, 100 μg/mL
  Growth temperature: 37°C
  Growth strain: NEB Stable
  Copy number: High Copy
Gene/Insert
  Gene/Insert name: HNF4A
  Species: H. sapiens (human)
  Insert size (bp): 1451
  Entrez Gene: HNF4A (a.k.a. FRTS4, HNF4, HNF4a7, HNF4a8, HNF4a9, HNF4alpha, MODY, MODY1, NR2A1, NR2A21, TCF, TCF-14, TCF14)
  Promoter: EF1a
  Cloning method: Unknown
  Sequencing primers: 5′ GGGTGGAGACTGAAGTTAGGCCAG; 3′ CACATAGCGTAAAAGGAGCAACATAG
Terms and licenses: Academic/Nonprofit Terms; Industry Terms: Not Available to Industry
Depositor comments: NM_001287183,ENST00000619550 . The transcription factor ORF portion of this plasmid was synthesized by Genewiz. Please test multiple small colonies in case of plasmid recombination. To make this collection available in a timely manner, a portion of this collection was not fully sequenced by Addgene. If an Addgene verified full plasmid sequence is not available, please contact us prior to placing an order to request the full sequence.
How to cite: TFORF0693 was a gift from Feng Zhang (Addgene plasmid # 141663 ; http://n2t.net/addgene:141663 ; RRID:Addgene_141663)
