[The description below was written by a language model from this plasmid's Addgene catalogue record and pLannotate feature annotations shown in this document.]
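Description:
TFORF0693 is a lentiviral mammalian expression plasmid built on the pLX_TRC317 backbone. It belongs to a barcoded transcription factor ORF collection and carries human HNF4A (hepatocyte nuclear factor 4 alpha, NR2A1), a nuclear receptor-type regulator of hepatic gene expression. The annotated sequence is about 9.7 kb, consistent with the stated backbone plus a roughly 1.45 kb insert. In bacteria the plasmid is maintained at high copy through a ColE1/pUC-type origin and selected with ampicillin via the bla gene. An f1 origin and remnants of a lac/lacZα cloning region with T3 and T7 promoters are also present.

The viral portion has a third-generation, self-inactivating layout. An RSV promoter is fused to a truncated HIV-1 5' LTR and drives genomic RNA production in packaging cells. It is followed by the Ψ packaging signal with a gag fragment, the Rev response element, a cPPT/CTS element, and a ΔU3 3' LTR with a downstream SV40 polyadenylation signal. Two expression units sit between the LTRs. An SV40 early promoter drives puromycin N-acetyltransferase for selection of transduced cells. A separate EF-1α promoter drives the HNF4A ORF, with a WPRE downstream to enhance transcript stability and expression.

According to the record, each ORF in the collection is paired with a unique 24-bp barcode, although the barcode is not annotated in the feature table. The short U6 promoter fragment between the ORF and the WPRE is probably a residual or primer-site sequence rather than a functional promoter. The construct is intended for HNF4A overexpression, individually or in pooled screens where barcode sequencing identifies which factor each cell received, as in directed differentiation studies. The depositor notes that the plasmid may be prone to recombination.
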