Features (pLannotate 1.2.2; 31 found; start..end, strand, type, name):
      5..231     +  promoter       RSV promoter: Rous sarcoma virus enhancer/promoter
    232..412     +  LTR            5' LTR (truncated): truncated 5' long terminal repeat (LTR) from HIV-1
    459..584     +  misc_feature   HIV-1 Ψ: packaging signal of human immunodeficiency virus type 1
    568..931     +  CDS            HIV-1 gag (fragment): gag protein from human immunodeficiency virus 1; gag
   1077..1310    +  misc_feature   RRE: The Rev response element (RRE) of HIV-1 allows for Rev-dependent mRNA export from the nucleus to the cytoplasm.
   1687..1713    +  CDS            Rev (fragment): human immunodeficiency virus 1 (HIV-1) Rev protein; rev; enhances nuclear export of unspliced and incompletely spliced viral mRNAs
   1720..1743    +  promoter       SV40 promoter (fragment): SV40 early promoter
   1744..1815    +  promoter       SV40 promoter (fragment): SV40 enhancer and early promoter
   1839..1974    +  rep_origin     SV40 ori: SV40 origin of replication
   2020..2616    +  CDS            PuroR (fragment): puromycin N-acetyltransferase; pac from Streptomyces; confers resistance to puromycin
   2665..2782    +  misc_feature   cPPT/CTS: central polypurine tract and central termination sequence of HIV-1
   2847..2913    +  CDS            small t antigen (fragment): SV40 (simian virus 40) small t antigen
   2920..4098    +  promoter       EF-1α promoter: strong constitutive promoter for human elongation factor EF-1α
   4154..5461    +  CDS            HNF4A (fragment): HNF4A_HUMAN - Also known as HNF4, NR2A1, TCF14. Experimental evidence at protein level: Swiss-Prot protein existence level 1. Transcriptional regulator which controls the expression of hepatic genes during the transition of endodermal cells to hepatic progenitor cells, facilitating the recruitment of RNA pol II to the promoters of target genes (PubMed:30597922). Activates the transcription of CYP2C38 (By similarity). Represses the CLOCK- ARNTL/BMAL1 transcriptional activity and is essential for circadian rhythm maintenance and period regulation in the liver and colon cells (PubMed:30530698). F
   5477..5530    +  promoter       U6 promoter (fragment): RNA polymerase III promoter for human U6 snRNA
   5572..6160    +  misc_feature   WPRE: woodchuck hepatitis virus posttranscriptional regulatory element
   6211..6230    +  misc_feature   cPPT/CTS (fragment): central polypurine tract and central termination sequence of HIV-1
   6232..6465    +  LTR            3' LTR (ΔU3): self-inactivating 3' long terminal repeat (LTR) from HIV-1
   6543..6664    +  polyA_signal   SV40 poly(A) signal: SV40 polyadenylation signal
   6704..6839    +  rep_origin     SV40 ori: SV40 origin of replication
   6860..6878    -  promoter       T7 promoter: promoter for bacteriophage T7 RNA polymerase
   6886..7041    +  CDS            lacZα (fragment): LacZα fragment of β-galactosidase; lacZ fragment
   7046..7474    +  rep_origin     f1 ori (sequence partly withheld): f1 bacteriophage origin of replication; arrow indicates direction of (+) strand synthesis
   7527..7631    +  promoter       AmpR promoter: bla
   7632..8492    +  CDS            AmpR: β-lactamase; bla; confers resistance to ampicillin, carbenicillin, and related antibiotics
   8663..9251    +  rep_origin     ori: high-copy-number ColE1/pMB1/pBR322/pUC origin of replication
   9434..9526    +  CDS            lacI (fragment): lac repressor; lacI; The lac repressor binds to the lac operator to inhibit transcription in E. coli. This inhibition can be relieved by adding lactose or isopropyl-β-D-thiogalactopyranoside (IPTG).
   9539..9560    +  protein_bind   CAP binding site: CAP binding activates transcription in the presence of cAMP. E. coli catabolite activator protein
   9575..9605    +  promoter       lac promoter: promoter for the E. coli lac operon
   9613..9629    +  protein_bind   lac operator: The lac repressor binds to the lac operator to inhibit transcription in E. coli. This inhibition can be relieved by adding lactose or isopropyl-β-D-thiogalactopyranoside (IPTG). lac repressor encoded by lacI
   9674..9692    +  promoter       T3 promoter: promoter for bacteriophage T3 RNA polymerase
>Addgene plasmid #141663 | TFORF0693 | addgene full sequence | sequence record 388479 | Addgene NGS Result
TTAATGTAGTCTTATGCAATACTCTTGTAGTCTTGCAACATGGTAACGATGAGTTAGCAACATGCCTTAC
AAGGAGAGAAAAAGCACCGTGCATGCCGATTGGTGGAAGTAAGGTGGTACGATCGTGCCTTATTAGGAAG
GCAACAGACGGGTCTGACATGGATTGGACGAACCACTGAATTGCCGCATTGCAGAGATATTGTATTTAAG
TGCCTAGCTCGATACATAAACGGGTCTCTCTGGTTAGACCAGATCTGAGCCTGGGAGCTCTCTGGCTAAC
TAGGGAACCCACTGCTTAAGCCTCAATAAAGCTTGCCTTGAGTGCTTCAAGTAGTGTGTGCCCGTCTGTT
GTGTGACTCTGGTAACTAGAGATCCCTCAGACCCTTTTAGTCAGTGTGGAAAATCTCTAGCAGTGGCGCC
CGAACAGGGACTTGAAAGCGAAAGGGAAACCAGAGGAGCTCTCTCGACGCAGGACTCGGCTTGCTGAAGC
GCGCACGGCAAGAGGCGAGGGGCGGCGACTGGTGAGTACGCCAAAAATTTTGACTAGCGGAGGCTAGAAG
GAGAGAGATGGGTGCGAGAGCGTCAGTATTAAGCGGGGGAGAATTAGATCGCGATGGGAAAAAATTCGGT
TAAGGCCAGGGGGAAAGAAAAAATATAAATTAAAACATATAGTATGGGCAAGCAGGGAGCTAGAACGATT
CGCAGTTAATCCTGGCCTGTTAGAAACATCAGAAGGCTGTAGACAAATACTGGGACAGCTACAACCATCC
CTTCAGACAGGATCAGAAGAACTTAGATCATTATATAATACAGTAGCAACCCTCTATTGTGTGCATCAAA
GGATAGAGATAAAAGACACCAAGGAAGCTTTAGACAAGATAGAGGAAGAGCAAAACAAAAGTAAGACCAC
CGCACAGCAAGCGGCCGCTGATCTTCAGACCTGGAGGAGGAGATATGAGGGACAATTGGAGAAGTGAATT
ATATAAATATAAAGTAGTAAAAATTGAACCATTAGGAGTAGCACCCACCAAGGCAAAGAGAAGAGTGGTG
CAGAGAGAAAAAAGAGCAGTGGGAATAGGAGCTTTGTTCCTTGGGTTCTTGGGAGCAGCAGGAAGCACTA
TGGGCGCAGCGTCAATGACGCTGACGGTACAGGCCAGACAATTATTGTCTGGTATAGTGCAGCAGCAGAA
CAATTTGCTGAGGGCTATTGAGGCGCAACAGCATCTGTTGCAACTCACAGTCTGGGGCATCAAGCAGCTC
CAGGCAAGAATCCTGGCTGTGGAAAGATACCTAAAGGATCAACAGCTCCTGGGGATTTGGGGTTGCTCTG
GAAAACTCATTTGCACCACTGCTGTGCCTTGGAATGCTAGTTGGAGTAATAAATCTCTGGAACAGATTTG
GAATCACACGACCTGGATGGAGTGGGACAGAGAAATTAACAATTACACAAGCTTAATACACTCCTTAATT
GAAGAATCGCAAAACCAGCAAGAAAAGAATGAACAAGAATTATTGGAATTAGATAAATGGGCAAGTTTGT
GGAATTGGTTTAACATAACAAATTGGCTGTGGTATATAAAATTATTCATAATGATAGTAGGAGGCTTGGT
AGGTTTAAGAATAGTTTTTGCTGTACTTTCTATAGTGAATAGAGTTAGGCAGGGATATTCACCATTATCG
TTTCAGACCCACCTCCCAACCCCGAGGGGACCCATGCATTGCATCTCAATTAGTCAGCAACCAGGTGTGG
AAAGTCCCCAGGCTCCCCAGCAGGCAGAAGTATGCAAAGCATGCGTCTCAATTAGTCAGCAACCATAGTC
CCGCCCCTAACTCCGCCCATCCCGCCCCTAACTCCGCCCAGTTCCGCCCATTCTCCGCCCCATGGCTGAC
TAATTTTTTTTATTTATGCAGAGGCCGAGGCCGCCTCGGCCTCTGAGCTATTCCAGAAGTAGTGAGGAGG
CTTTTTTGGAGGCCTAGGCTTTTGCAAAAAGCTTTCTAGAGGTACCACCGGAGCTTACCATGACCGAGTA
CAAGCCCACGGTGCGCCTCGCCACCCGCGACGACGTCCCCAGGGCCGTACGCACCCTCGCCGCCGCGTTC
GCCGACTACCCCGCCACGCGCCACACCGTCGATCCGGACCGCCACATCGAGCGGGTCACCGAGCTGCAAG
AACTCTTCCTCACGCGCGTCGGGCTCGACATCGGCAAGGTGTGGGTCGCGGACGACGGCGCCGCCGTGGC
GGTCTGGACCACGCCGGAGAGCGTCGAAGCGGGGGCGGTGTTCGCCGAGATCGGCCCGCGCATGGCCGAG
TTGAGCGGTTCCCGGCTGGCCGCGCAGCAACAGATGGAAGGCCTCCTGGCGCCGCACCGGCCCAAGGAGC
CCGCGTGGTTCCTGGCCACCGTCGGCGTCTCGCCCGACCACCAGGGCAAGGGTCTGGGCAGCGCCGTCGT
GCTCCCCGGAGTGGAGGCGGCCGAGCGCGCCGGGGTGCCCGCCTTCCTGGAGACCTCCGCGCCCCGCAAC
CTCCCCTTCTACGAGCGGCTCGGCTTCACCGTCACCGCCGACGTCGAGGTGCCCGAAGGACCGCGCACCT
GGTGCATGACCCGCAAGCCCGGTGCCAGTTAACGAATTCTAGATCTTGAGACAAATGGCAGTATTCATCC
ACAATTTTAAAAGAAAAGGGGGGATTGGGGGGTACAGTGCAGGGGAAAGAATAGTAGACATAATAGCAAC
AGACATACAAACTAAAGAATTACAAAAACAAATTACAAAAATTCAAAATTTTCGGGTTTATTACAGGGAC
AGCAGAGATCCACTTTGGCGCCGGCTCGAGGCCTGCAGGTGCAAAGATGGATAAAGTTTTAAACAGAGAG
GAATCTTTGCAGCTAATGGACCTTCTAGGTCTTGAAAGGAGTGGGAATTGGCTCCGGTGCCCGTCAGTGG
GCAGAGCGCACATCGCCCACAGTCCCCGAGAAGTTGGGGGGAGGGGTCGGCAATTGAACCGGTGCCTAGA
GAAGGTGGCGCGGGGTAAACTGGGAAAGTGATGTCGTGTACTGGCTCCGCCTTTTTCCCGAGGGTGGGGG
AGAACCGTATATAAGTGCAGTAGTCGCCGTGAACGTTCTTTTTCGCAACGGGTTTGCCGCCAGAACACAG
GTAAGTGCCGTGTGTGGTTCCCGCGGGCCTGGCCTCTTTACGGGTTATGGCCCTTGCGTGCCTTGAATTA
CTTCCACCTGGCTGCAGTACGTGATTCTTGATCCCGAGCTTCGGGTTGGAAGTGGGTGGGAGAGTTCGAG
GCCTTGCGCTTAAGGAGCCCCTTCGCCTCGTGCTTGAGTTGAGGCCTGGCCTGGGCGCTGGGGCCGCCGC
GTGCGAATCTGGTGGCACCTTCGCGCCTGTCTCGCTGCTTTCGATAAGTCTCTAGCCATTTAAAATTTTT
GATGACCTGCTGCGACGCTTTTTTTCTGGCAAGATAGTCTTGTAAATGCGGGCCAAGATCTGCACACTGG
TATTTCGGTTTTTGGGGCCGCGGGCGGCGACGGGGCCCGTGCGTCCCAGCGCACATGTTCGGCGAGGCGG
GGCCTGCGAGCGCGGCCACCGAGAATCGGACGGGGGTAGTCTCAAGCTGGCCGGCCTGCTCTGGTGCCTG
GCCTCGCGCCGCCGTGTATCGCCCCGCCCTGGGCGGCAAGGCTGGCCCGGTCGGCACCAGTTGCGTGAGC
GGAAAGATGGCCGCTTCCCGGCCCTGCTGCAGGGAGCTCAAAATGGAGGACGCGGCGCTCGGGAGAGCGG
GCGGGTGAGTCACCCACACAAAGGAAAAGGGCCTTTCCGTCCTCAGCCGTCGCTTCATGTGACTCCACGG
AGTACCGGGCGCCGTCCAGGCACCTCGATTAGTTCTCGAGCTTTTGGAGTACGTCGTCTTTAGGTTGGGG
GGAGGGGTTTTATGCGATGGAGTTTCCCCACACTGAGTGGGTGGAGACTGAAGTTAGGCCAGCTTGGCAC
TTGATGTAATTCTCCTTGGAATTTGCCCTTTTTGAGTTTGGATCTTGGTTCATTCTCAAGCCTCAGACAG
TGGTTCAAAGTTTTTTTCTTCCATTTCAGGTGTCGTGAGGCTAGCACCGCCACCATGTCGGACTGGGGCC
AGGGCTTCCCCCAGGACCCACCAGACACGTCCCCATCAGAAGGCACCAACCTCAACGCGCCCAACAGCCT
GGGTGTCAGCGCCCTGTGTGCCATCTGCGGGGACCGGGCCACGGGCAAACACTACGGTGCCTCGAGCTGT
GACGGCTGCAAGGGCTTCTTCCGGAGGAGCGTGCGGAAGAACCACATGTACTCCTGCAGATTTAGCCGGC
AGTGCGTGGTGGACAAAGACAAGAGGAACCAGTGCCGCTACTGCAGGCTCAAGAAATGCTTCCGGGCTGG
CATGAAGAAGGAAGCCGTCCAGAATGAGCGGGACCGGATCAGCACTCGAAGGTCAAGCTATGAGGACAGC
AGCCTGCCCTCCATCAATGCGCTCCTGCAGGCGGAGGTCCTGTCCCGACAGATCACCTCCCCCGTCTCCG
GGATCAACGGCGACATTCGGGCGAAGAAGATTGCCAGCATCGCAGATGTGTGTGAGTCCATGAAGGAGCA
GCTGCTGGTTCTCGTTGAGTGGGCCAAGTACATCCCAGCTTTCTGCGAGCTCCCCCTGGACGACCAGGTG
GCCCTGCTCAGAGCCCATGCTGGCGAGCACCTGCTGCTCGGAGCCACCAAGAGATCCATGGTGTTCAAGG
ACGTGCTGCTCCTAGGCAATGACTACATTGTCCCTCGGCACTGCCCGGAGCTGGCGGAGATGAGCCGGGT
GTCCATACGCATCCTTGACGAGCTGGTGCTGCCCTTCCAGGAGCTGCAGATCGATGACAATGAGTATGCC
TACCTCAAAGCCATCATCTTCTTTGACCCAGATGCCAAGGGGCTGAGCGATCCAGGGAAGATCAAGCGGC
TGCGTTCCCAGGTGCAGGTGAGCTTGGAGGACTACATCAACGACCGCCAGTATGACTCGCGTGGCCGCTT
TGGAGAGCTGCTGCTGCTGCTGCCCACCTTGCAGAGCATCACCTGGCAGATGATCGAGCAGATCCAGTTC
ATCAAGCTCTTCGGCATGGCCAAGATTGACAACCTGTTGCAGGAGATGCTGCTGGGAGGGTCCCCCAGCG
ATGCACCCCATGCCCACCACCCCCTGCACCCTCACCTGATGCAGGAACATATGGGAACCAACGTCATCGT
TGCCAACACAATGCCCACTCACCTCAGCAACGGACAGATGTGTGAGTGGCCCCGACCCAGGGGACAGGCA
GCCACCCCTGAGACCCCACAGCCCTCACCGCCAGGTGGCTCAGGGTCTGAGCCCTATAAGCTCCTGCCGG
GAGCCGTCGCCACAATCGTCAAGCCCCTCTCTGCCATCCCCCAGCCGACCATCACCAAGCAGGAAGTTAT
CTAGTAATGAACTAGTCCGTAACTTGAAAGTATTTCGATTTCTTGGCTTTATATATCTTGTGGAAAGGAC
GATGGAATTCGCGCCGGAGCCTAGAGACGCGTTAAGTCGACAATCAACCTCTGGATTACAAAATTTGTGA
AAGATTGACTGGTATTCTTAACTATGTTGCTCCTTTTACGCTATGTGGATACGCTGCTTTAATGCCTTTG
TATCATGCTATTGCTTCCCGTATGGCTTTCATTTTCTCCTCCTTGTATAAATCCTGGTTGCTGTCTCTTT
ATGAGGAGTTGTGGCCCGTTGTCAGGCAACGTGGCGTGGTGTGCACTGTGTTTGCTGACGCAACCCCCAC
TGGTTGGGGCATTGCCACCACCTGTCAGCTCCTTTCCGGGACTTTCGCTTTCCCCCTCCCTATTGCCACG
GCGGAACTCATCGCCGCCTGCCTTGCCCGCTGCTGGACAGGGGCTCGGCTGTTGGGCACTGACAATTCCG
TGGTGTTGTCGGGGAAATCATCGTCCTTTCCTTGGCTGCTCGCCTGTGTTGCCACCTGGATTCTGCGCGG
GACGTCCTTCTGCTACGTCCCTTCGGCCCTCAATCCAGCGGACCTTCCTTCCCGCGGCCTGCTGCCGGCT
CTGCGGCCTCTTCCGCGTCTTCGCCTTCGCCCTCAGACGAGTCGGATCTCCCTTTGGGCCGCCTCCCCGC
GTCGACTTTAAGACCAATGACTTACAAGGCAGCTGTAGATCTTAGCCACTTTTTAAAAGAAAAGGGGGGA
CTGGAAGGGCTAATTCACTCCCAACGAAGACAAGATCTGCTTTTTGCTTGTACTGGGTCTCTCTGGTTAG
ACCAGATCTGAGCCTGGGAGCTCTCTGGCTAACTAGGGAACCCACTGCTTAAGCCTCAATAAAGCTTGCC
TTGAGTGCTTCAAGTAGTGTGTGCCCGTCTGTTGTGTGACTCTGGTAACTAGAGATCCCTCAGACCCTTT
TAGTCAGTGTGGAAAATCTCTAGCAGTACGTATAGTAGTTCATGTCATCTTATTATTCAGTATTTATAAC
TTGCAAAGAAATGAATATCAGAGAGTGAGAGGAACTTGTTTATTGCAGCTTATAATGGTTACAAATAAAG
CAATAGCATCACAAATTTCACAAATAAAGCATTTTTTTCACTGCATTCTAGTTGTGGTTTGTCCAAACTC
ATCAATGTATCTTATCATGTCTGGCTCTAGCTATCCCGCCCCTAACTCCGCCCATCCCGCCCCTAACTCC
GCCCAGTTCCGCCCATTCTCCGCCCCATGGCTGACTAATTTTTTTTATTTATGCAGAGGCCGAGGCCGCC
TCGGCCTCTGAGCTATTCCAGAAGTAGTGAGGAGGCTTTTTTGGAGGCCTAGGGACGTACCCAATTCGCC
CTATAGTGAGTCGTATTACGCGCGCTCACTGGCCGTCGTTTTACAACGTCGTGACTGGGAAAACCCTGGC
GTTACCCAACTTAATCGCCTTGCAGCACATCCCCCTTTCGCCAGCTGGCGTAATAGCGAAGAGGCCCGCA
CCGATCGCCCTTCCCAACAGTTGCGCAGCCTGAATGGCGAATGGG
[124 nt withheld, positions 7046-7169]
C
[91 nt withheld, positions 7171-7261]
A
[49 nt withheld, positions 7263-7311]
CCTTTGACGTTGGAGTCCACGTTCTTT
[37 nt withheld, positions 7339-7375]
ACCCTATCTCGGTCTATTCTTTTGATTTATAAGGGATTTTGCCGATTTCGGCCTATTGGTTAAAAAATGA
GCTGATTTAACAAAAATTTAACGCGAATTTTAACAAAATATTAACGCTTACAATTTAGGTGGCACTTTTC
GGGGAAATGTGCGCGGAACCCCTATTTGTTTATTTTTCTAAATACATTCAAATATGTATCCGCTCATGAG
ACAATAACCCTGATAAATGCTTCAATAATATTGAAAAAGGAAGAGTATGAGTATTCAACATTTCCGTGTC
GCCCTTATTCCCTTTTTTGCGGCATTTTGCCTTCCTGTTTTTGCTCACCCAGAAACGCTGGTGAAAGTAA
AAGATGCTGAAGATCAGTTGGGTGCACGAGTGGGTTACATCGAACTGGATCTCAACAGCGGTAAGATCCT
TGAGAGTTTTCGCCCCGAAGAACGTTTTCCAATGATGAGCACTTTTAAAGTTCTGCTATGTGGCGCGGTA
TTATCCCGTATTGACGCCGGGCAAGAGCAACTCGGTCGCCGCATACACTATTCTCAGAATGACTTGGTTG
AGTACTCACCAGTCACAGAAAAGCATCTTACGGATGGCATGACAGTAAGAGAATTATGCAGTGCTGCCAT
AACCATGAGTGATAACACTGCGGCCAACTTACTTCTGACAACGATCGGAGGACCGAAGGAGCTAACCGCT
TTTTTGCACAACATGGGGGATCATGTAACTCGCCTTGATCGTTGGGAACCGGAGCTGAATGAAGCCATAC
CAAACGACGAGCGTGACACCACGATGCCTGTAGCAATGGCAACAACGTTGCGCAAACTATTAACTGGCGA
ACTACTTACTCTAGCTTCCCGGCAACAATTAATAGACTGGATGGAGGCGGATAAAGTTGCAGGACCACTT
CTGCGCTCGGCCCTTCCGGCTGGCTGGTTTATTGCTGATAAATCTGGAGCCGGTGAGCGTGGGTCTCGCG
GTATCATTGCAGCACTGGGGCCAGATGGTAAGCCCTCCCGTATCGTAGTTATCTACACGACGGGGAGTCA
GGCAACTATGGATGAACGAAATAGACAGATCGCTGAGATAGGTGCCTCACTGATTAAGCATTGGTAACTG
TCAGACCAAGTTTACTCATATATACTTTAGATTGATTTAAAACTTCATTTTTAATTTAAAAGGATCTAGG
TGAAGATCCTTTTTGATAATCTCATGACCAAAATCCCTTAACGTGAGTTTTCGTTCCACTGAGCGTCAGA
CCCCGTAGAAAAGATCAAAGGATCTTCTTGAGATCCTTTTTTTCTGCGCGTAATCTGCTGCTTGCAAACA
AAAAAACCACCGCTACCAGCGGTGGTTTGTTTGCCGGATCAAGAGCTACCAACTCTTTTTCCGAAGGTAA
CTGGCTTCAGCAGAGCGCAGATACCAAATACTGTTCTTCTAGTGTAGCCGTAGTTAGGCCACCACTTCAA
GAACTCTGTAGCACCGCCTACATACCTCGCTCTGCTAATCCTGTTACCAGTGGCTGCTGCCAGTGGCGAT
AAGTCGTGTCTTACCGGGTTGGACTCAAGACGATAGTTACCGGATAAGGCGCAGCGGTCGGGCTGAACGG
GGGGTTCGTGCACACAGCCCAGCTTGGAGCGAACGACCTACACCGAACTGAGATACCTACAGCGTGAGCT
ATGAGAAAGCGCCACGCTTCCCGAAGGGAGAAAGGCGGACAGGTATCCGGTAAGCGGCAGGGTCGGAACA
GGAGAGCGCACGAGGGAGCTTCCAGGGGGAAACGCCTGGTATCTTTATAGTCCTGTCGGGTTTCGCCACC
TCTGACTTGAGCGTCGATTTTTGTGATGCTCGTCAGGGGGGCGGAGCCTATGGAAAAACGCCAGCAACGC
GGCCTTTTTACGGTTCCTGGCCTTTTGCTGGCCTTTTGCTCACATGTTCTTTCCTGCGTTATCCCCTGAT
TCTGTGGATAACCGTATTACCGCCTTTGAGTGAGCTGATACCGCTCGCCGCAGCCGAACGACCGAGCGCA
GCGAGTCAGTGAGCGAGGAAGCGGAAGAGCGCCCAATACGCAAACCGCCTCTCCCCGCGCGTTGGCCGAT
TCATTAATGCAGCTGGCACGACAGGTTTCCCGACTGGAAAGCGGGCAGTGAGCGCAACGCAATTAATGTG
AGTTAGCTCACTCATTAGGCACCCCAGGCTTTACACTTTATGCTTCCGGCTCGTATGTTGTGTGGAATTG
TGAGCGGATAACAATTTCACACAGGAAACAGCTATGACCATGATTACGCCAAGCGCGCAATTAACCCTCA
CTAAAGGGAACAAAAGCTGGAGCTGCAAGC
