>Addgene plasmid #141663 | TFORF0693 | depositor partial sequence | sequence record 277126 | Insert
ACCGCCACCATGTCGGACTGGGGCCAGGGCTTCCCCCAGGACCCACCAGACACGTCCCCATCAGAAGGCA
CCAACCTCAACGCGCCCAACAGCCTGGGTGTCAGCGCCCTGTGTGCCATCTGCGGGGACCGGGCCACGGG
CAAACACTACGGTGCCTCGAGCTGTGACGGCTGCAAGGGCTTCTTCCGGAGGAGCGTGCGGAAGAACCAC
ATGTACTCCTGCAGATTTAGCCGGCAGTGCGTGGTGGACAAAGACAAGAGGAACCAGTGCCGCTACTGCA
GGCTCAAGAAATGCTTCCGGGCTGGCATGAAGAAGGAAGCCGTCCAGAATGAGCGGGACCGGATCAGCAC
TCGAAGGTCAAGCTATGAGGACAGCAGCCTGCCCTCCATCAATGCGCTCCTGCAGGCGGAGGTCCTGTCC
CGACAGATCACCTCCCCCGTCTCCGGGATCAACGGCGACATTCGGGCGAAGAAGATTGCCAGCATCGCAG
ATGTGTGTGAGTCCATGAAGGAGCAGCTGCTGGTTCTCGTTGAGTGGGCCAAGTACATCCCAGCTTTCTG
CGAGCTCCCCCTGGACGACCAGGTGGCCCTGCTCAGAGCCCATGCTGGCGAGCACCTGCTGCTCGGAGCC
ACCAAGAGATCCATGGTGTTCAAGGACGTGCTGCTCCTAGGCAATGACTACATTGTCCCTCGGCACTGCC
CGGAGCTGGCGGAGATGAGCCGGGTGTCCATACGCATCCTTGACGAGCTGGTGCTGCCCTTCCAGGAGCT
GCAGATCGATGACAATGAGTATGCCTACCTCAAAGCCATCATCTTCTTTGACCCAGATGCCAAGGGGCTG
AGCGATCCAGGGAAGATCAAGCGGCTGCGTTCCCAGGTGCAGGTGAGCTTGGAGGACTACATCAACGACC
GCCAGTATGACTCGCGTGGCCGCTTTGGAGAGCTGCTGCTGCTGCTGCCCACCTTGCAGAGCATCACCTG
GCAGATGATCGAGCAGATCCAGTTCATCAAGCTCTTCGGCATGGCCAAGATTGACAACCTGTTGCAGGAG
ATGCTGCTGGGAGGGTCCCCCAGCGATGCACCCCATGCCCACCACCCCCTGCACCCTCACCTGATGCAGG
AACATATGGGAACCAACGTCATCGTTGCCAACACAATGCCCACTCACCTCAGCAACGGACAGATGTGTGA
GTGGCCCCGACCCAGGGGACAGGCAGCCACCCCTGAGACCCCACAGCCCTCACCGCCAGGTGGCTCAGGG
TCTGAGCCCTATAAGCTCCTGCCGGGAGCCGTCGCCACAATCGTCAAGCCCCTCTCTGCCATCCCCCAGC
CGACCATCACCAAGCAGGAAGTTATCTAGTAATGAACTAGTCCGTAACTTGAAAGTATTTCGATTTCTTG
GCTTTATATATCTTGTGGAAAGGACGATGGAATTCGCGCCGGAGCCTAGAG
