>Addgene plasmid #141663 | TFORF0693 | depositor partial sequence | sequence record 277127 | Barcode
TGGAATTCGCGCCGGAGCCTAGAG
